>Addgene plasmid #172380 | CVS-N2c-nl.EGFP-SypGFP | addgene full sequence | sequence record 343811 | Addgene NGS Result
ACGCTTAACAACAAAACCAGAGAAGAAAAAGACAGCGTCAATTGCAAAGCAAAAATGTAACACCCCTACA
ATGGATGCCGACAAGATTGTGTTCAAAGTCAATAATCAGGTGGTCTCTTTGAAGCCTGAGATTATCGTGG
ATCAATATGAGTACAAGTACCCTGCCATCAAGGATTTGAAAAAGCCTTGTATCACCCTAGGGAAAGCCCC
CGACTTGAACAAAGCATACAAATCAGTTTTATCAGGCATGAATGCCGCCAAACTTGATCCGGATGATGTA
TGCTCCTACTTGGCAGCAGCAATGCAGTTCTTTGAGGGGACATGTCCGGAAGACTGGACCAGCTATGGAA
TCCTGATTGCACGAAAAGGAGATAGGATCACCCCAAACTCTCTAGTGGAGATAAAGCGTACTGATGTAGA
AGGGAATTGGGCTCTGACAGGAGGCATGGAATTGACAAGGGACCCCACTGTCTCTGAACATGCATCTTTA
GTCGGTCTTCTCCTGAGTCTGTACAGGTTGAGCAAAATATCAGGACAGAACACTGGTAACTATAAGACAA
ACATTGCAGATAGGATAGAGCAGATTTTCGAGACAGCACCTTTTGTTAAGATCGTGGAACACCATACCCT
AATGACAACTCACAAGATGTGTGCTAATTGGAGTACTATACCGAACTTCAGATTTTTGGCCGGAACCTAC
GACATGTTTTTCTCACGGATTGAGCATCTATATTCGGCAATCAGAGTGGGCACAGTCGTCACCGCTTATG
AAGACTGCTCAGGACTGGTATCGTTTACAGGGTTCATAAAGCAGATCAATCTCACCGCAAGGGAAGCAAT
ACTATATTTCTTCCACAAGAACTTTGAGGAAGAGATAAGAAGAATGTTCGAGCCAGGGCAAGAGACAGCT
GTTCCTCACTCTTATTTCATCCACTTCCGTTCACTAGGCTTGAGTGGGAAGTCTCCTTATTCATCGAATG
CTGTCGGTCATGTGTTCAATCTCATTCACTTTGTTGGATGCTACATGGGTCAAGTCAGATCTCTAAATGC
GACGGTTATTGCTGCATGTGCCCCTCATGAGATGTCTGTTCTAGGGGGCTATTTGGGAGAGGAATTCTTC
GGAAAAGGGACATTTGAAAGAAGGTTCTTCAGAGACGAGAAAGAACTTCAAGAATATGAGGCGGCTGAAC
TAACAAAGTCCGACGTGGCACTGGCAGATGACGGAACCGTCAACTCTGATGACGAGGACTATTTCTCTGG
TGAAACCAGAAGTCCAGAAGCTGTCTATACTCGAATCATGATGAATGGAGGTCGACTGAAGAGATCTCAT
ATACGGAGATATGTCTCAGTCAGTTCCAATCATCAAGCCCGTCCAAACTCATTCGCCGAATTTTTAAACA
AGACGTATTCGAATGACTCATAAGGAGTTGATTGACAGGGTGCCAGAAATCTATAGATTGTATATATCCA
TCATGAAAAAAACTAACACTCCTCCTTTCAAACCATCCCAAATATGAGCAAGATCTTTGTTAATCCGAGT
GCAATCAGAGCCGGTCTGGCCGATCTTGAGATGGCCGAAGAGACTGTTGATCTGATCAACAGAAACATAG
AAGACAATCAGGCTCATCTCCAGGGAGAACCCATAGAAGTGGACAACCTCCCTGAGGACATGAAGCGACT
TCACCTGGACGATGAAAAATCGTCCAACCTTGGTGAGATGGTTAGGGTGGGAGAAGGCAAGTATCGAGAG
GACTTTCAGATGGATGAGGGAGAGGACCCCAACCTCCTGTTCCAATCGTACCTGGATAATGTTGGAGTCC
AAATAGTCAGACAAATGAGGTCAGGAGAGAGATTCCTCAAGATATGGTCACAGACCGTAGAGGAAATTGT
ATCCTATGTCACGGTCAACTTTCCTAACCCTCCAAGAAGGTCTTCGGAGGATAAATCAACCCAGACTACT
GGCAGAGAGCTCAAGAAGGAGACAACGTCTGCTTTCTCTCAGAGAGAAAGCCAACCTTCGAAAGCTAGGA
TGGTGGCTCAAGTTGCCCCTGGTCCTCCAGCCCTTGAATGGTCAGCCACCAATGAAGAAGATGATCTATC
AGTAGAGGCTGAGATCGCTCATCAGATTGCTGAAAGCTTTTCCAAGAAGTACAAGTTTCCCTCCCGATCT
TCAGGAATATTCTTGTATAATTTTGAGCAACTGAAGATGAACCTTGATGACATAGTTAAAGAGGCAAAAA
ATGTACCGGGCGTGACCCGTCTGGCCCATGATGGATCCAAAATCCCCCTGAGATGCGTACTGGGATGGGT
CGCTTTGGCTAATTCCAAAAAATTCCAATTACTAGTCGAGGCTGACAAGCTAAGCAAAATCATGCAAGAT
GATTTGAATCGCTATACATCCTGCTAACCGAGTTTTCGAACTCAGTCCCTCCAGATAATGAAAACTGAGA
TGTTATGGAGTAGACATGAAAAAAACAGGCAACACCACTGATAAAATGAACGTTCTACGCAAGATAGTGA
AAAAATGTAGGGATGAGGACACTCAAAAGCCCTCTCCTGTGTCAGCCCCTCCGTATGACGATGACCTGTG
GCTTCCACCTCCTGAATATGTCCCGCTGAAAGAACTCACAAGCAAGAAGAACATGAGGAACTTTTGTGTC
AACGGGGAGGTTAAAGCGTGTAGCCCAAATGGTTACTCATTCAGGATTTTGCGGCACATTCTGAGATCAT
TCAACGAGATATACTCTGGGAATCATAGGATGATTGGGTTAGTCAAAATTGTTGTTGGACTAGCTTTATC
AGGAGCTCCAGTACCTGAGGGCATGAACTGGGTATACAAATTGAGGAGAACCCTTATATTCCAGTGGGCT
GATTCCAGGGGCCCTCTTGAAGGGGAGGAGTTAGATTACTCTCAAGAGATCACTTGGGATGATGATACTG
AATTCGTCGGATTGCAAATAAGAGTGAGCGCAAGACAATGTCATATTCAAGGCAGGATCTGGTGTATCAA
CACGAACTCGAGGGCATGTCAACTATGGTCTGACATGTCTCTTCAGACACAAAGGTCTGAAGAGGACAAA
GACTCTTCTCTGCTTCTAGAATAATCAGATTATATCCTGCAAGTGTATCACTTGTTTACCTCTGGAGGAG
AGAGCATACAGGCTTGACTCCGATCCTTGGGAGCAATAGAACAAAAAAACACACGTTATGGTGCCGTTAA
ATCGCTGCATTTTATCAAAGTCAAGTTGATAACCTTTACATTTTGAGCCTCTTGGATGTGAAAAAAACTA
TTAACATCCCTCAAAAGACCCCGGTAAAGCCACCATGGTGAGCAAGGGCGAGGAGCTGTTCACCGGGGTG
GTGCCCATCCTGGTCGAGCTGGACGGCGACGTAAACGGCCACAAGTTCAGCGTGTCCGGCGAGGGCGAGG
GCGATGCCACCTACGGCAAGCTGACCCTGAAGTTCATCTGCACCACCGGCAAGCTGCCCGTGCCCTGGCC
CACCCTCGTGACCACCCTGACCTACGGCGTGCAGTGCTTCAGCCGCTACCCCGACCACATGAAGCAGCAC
GACTTCTTCAAGTCCGCCATGCCCGAAGGCTACGTCCAGGAGCGCACCATCTTCTTCAAGGACGACGGCA
ACTACAAGACCCGCGCCGAGGTGAAGTTCGAGGGCGACACCCTGGTGAACCGCATCGAGCTGAAGGGCAT
CGACTTCAAGGAGGACGGCAACATCCTGGGGCACAAGCTGGAGTACAACTACAACAGCCACAACGTCTAT
ATCATGGCCGACAAGCAGAAGAACGGCATCAAGGTGAACTTCAAGATCCGCCACAACATCGAGGACGGCA
GCGTGCAGCTCGCCGACCACTACCAGCAGAACACCCCCATCGGCGACGGCCCCGTGCTGCTGCCCGACAA
CCACTACCTGAGCACCCAGTCCGCCCTGAGCAAAGACCCCAACGAGAAGCGCGATCACATGGTCCTGCTG
GAGTTCGTGACCGCCGCCGGGATCACTCTCGGCATGGACGAGCTGTACAAGGCTCGAGCTGATCCAAAAA
AGAAGAGAAAGGTAGATCCAAAAAAGAAGAGAAAGGTAGATCCAAAAAAGAAGAGAAAGGTAGGATCCAG
ATAACTGATCATAATCAGCCATACCACATTTGGAATTCGTCGAGGGGGCGCGCCGCTAGACATGAAAAAA
ACTAACACTCCTCCGGTACCGCCACCATGGACGTGGTGAATCAGCTGGTGGCTGGGGGTCAGTTCCGGGT
GGTCAAGGAGCCCCTTGGCTTCGTGAAGGTGCTGCAGTGGGTCTTTGCCATCTTCGCCTTTGCTACGTGT
GGCAGCTACACCGGGGAGCTTCGGCTGAGCGTGGAGTGTGCCAACAAGACGGAGAGTGCCCTCAACATCG
AAGTTGAATTCGAGTACCCCTTCAGGCTGCACCAAGTGTACTTTGATGCACCCTCCTGCGTCAAAGGGGG
CACTACCAAGATCTTCCTGGTTGGGGACTACTCCTCGTCGGCTGAATTCTTTGTCACCGTGGCTGTGTTT
GCCTTCCTCTACTCCATGGGGGCCCTGGCCACCTACATCTTCCTGCAGAACAAGTACCGAGAGAACAACA
AAGGGCCTATGATGGACTTTCTGGCTACAGCCGTGTTCGCTTTCATGTGGCTAGTTAGTTCATCAGCCTG
GGCCAAAGGCCTGTCCGATGTGAAGATGGCCACGGACCCAGAGAACATTATCAAGGAGATGCCCATGTGC
CGCCAGACAGGGAACACATGCAAGGAACTGAGGGACCCTGTGACTTCAGGACTCAACACCTCAGTGGTGT
TTGGCTTCCTGAACCTGGTGCTCTGGGTTGGCAACTTATGGTTCGTGTTCAAGGAGACAGGCTGGGCAGC
CCCATTCATGCGCGCACCTCCAGGCGCCCCGGAAAAGCAACCAGCACCTGGCGATGCCTACGGCGATGCG
GGCTACGGGCAGGGCCCCGGAGGCTATGGGCCCCAGGACTCCTACGGGCCTCAGGGTGGTTATCAACCCG
ATTACGGGCAGCCAGCCAGCGGTGGCGGTGGCTACGGGCCTCAGGGCGACTATGGGCAGCAAGGCTATGG
CCAACAGGGTGCGCCCACCTCCTTCTCCAATCAGATGGGATCCATCGCCACCATGGTGAGCAAGGGCGAG
GAGCTGTTCACCGGGGTGGTGCCCATCCTGGTCGAGCTGGACGGCGACGTAAACGGCCACAAGTTCAGCG
TGTCCGGCGAGGGCGAGGGCGATGCCACCTACGGCAAGCTGACCCTGAAGTTCATCTGCACCACCGGCAA
GCTGCCCGTGCCCTGGCCCACCCTCGTGACCACCCTGACCTACGGCGTGCAGTGCTTCAGCCGCTACCCC
GACCACATGAAGCAGCACGACTTCTTCAAGTCCGCCATGCCCGAAGGCTACGTCCAGGAGCGCACCATCT
TCTTCAAGGACGACGGCAACTACAAGACCCGCGCCGAGGTGAAGTTCGAGGGCGACACCCTGGTGAACCG
CATCGAGCTGAAGGGCATCGACTTCAAGGAGGACGGCAACATCCTGGGGCACAAGCTGGAGTACAACTAC
AACAGCCACAACGTCTATATCATGGCCGACAAGCAGAAGAACGGCATCAAGGTGAACTTCAAGATCCGCC
ACAACATCGAGGACGGCAGCGTGCAGCTCGCCGACCACTACCAGCAGAACACCCCCATCGGCGACGGCCC
CGTGCTGCTGCCCGACAACCACTACCTGAGCACCCAGTCCGCCCTGAGCAAAGACCCCAACGAGAAGCGC
GATCACATGGTCCTGCTGGAGTTCGTGACCGCCGCCGGGATCACTCTCGGCATGGACGAGCTGTACAAGT
AAGCTAGCGGCGCCTAGCCGGTCATCCTTTTGACGATTCCAGTCCCGAGGATAACCTCCTCTCGGGATTG
GGGGGAATCTTTGGATCCAGTAGTCCTCCTTGAACTCCGTCCAACAGGGCAGATTCAAGAGTCATAAGAC
TTTCATTAATCATTTCAGTTGATCAGACATGGTCGTGTAGATTCTCTTAATACGGGAGATCTTCTAGCAG
TTTCAGTGACCAACGGTGCTTTCATTCTCCAGGAACTGATACCAAAGGTTGTGGACAGGCCAAGGGGTAC
TTCGGATGACTCTGTGCTTGGGCACAGAAAGAGGTCGTAGTGTGCCCCCCGATAGCGGACTCGACATGAA
TCAACTAAGAAAGGCAATCTGCCTCCCATGATGGACATAAGCAATAGTTCACAACCATCTTGCATCTCAG
TGAAGTGTACATAACTATTGAGGGCTGGGTCATCTAAGCATTTCAGTCGAGAAAAAAACTGTAGACCAAA
AGAACAACTAGCAACACTTCTCATCCAGAGACCCATATCAAGATGCTAGATCCGGGAGAGGTTTATGATG
ACCCTATTGATCCAATTGAGTCAGAGGCTGAACCCAGAGGAACCCCCACTGTCCCCAACATCTTGAGGAA
CTCCGACTACAATCTCAATTCTCCTTTGATAGAGGATCCTGCCAAACTAATGTTAGAATGGTTGAAGACA
GGGAACAGACCTTATCGGATGACTTTGACAGACAATTGCTCCAGGTCTTACAAAGTTTTGAAAGATTATT
TCAAGAAAGTAGATTTGGGTTCTCTCAAAGTGGGCGGAACTGCTGCACAGTCAATGGTTTCTCTCTGGTT
GTGTGGTGCCCACTCTGAATCAAACAGGAGCCGGAGATGTATAACCGACTTGGCCCATTTCTATTCCAAG
TCATCCCCCATAGAGAAGCTATTGAATTGTACGCTAGGAAACAGAGGCCTGAGAATCCCACCAGAGGGGG
TGTTAAATTGCCTCGAGAGGGTCAATTATGACAAGGCATTTGGGAGGTATCTGGCCAACACGTATTCCTC
TTACTTGTTTTTCCATGTAATCACCTTATACATGAATGCCTTAGACTGGGAAGAGGAAAAGACCATCCTG
GCATTATGGAAAGATATAACCTCAGTGGATACCGAGAAGGACTTGGTCAAATTCAAAGATCAAATATGGG
GACTGTTGATTGTGACAAAGGACTTTGTTTACTCTCAGAGTTCAAACTGTCTTTTTGACAGAAACTACAC
ACTGATGCTAAAGGATCTTTTCTTGTCTCGATTCAACTCCTTAATGATTCTGCTTTCTCCCCCTGAGCCC
CGATACTCAGATGACTTAATATCTCAGCTGTGCCAGCTATACATCGCTGGGGATCAAGTCTTGTCCATGT
GTGGGAACTCCGGCTATGAAGTCATCAAAATATTGGAGCCATATGTCGTGAACAGTTTGGTCCAGAGGGC
AGAGAAGTTTAGGCCTCTCATCCACCCCTTGGGAGACTTTCCTATGTTCATAAAAGACAAGGTGAATCAA
CTTGAAGGGACTTTTGGTCCCAGTGCAAAGAGGTTTTTTAGGGTTTTAGATCAATTCGACAACATACATG
ACTTAGTATTTGTGTATGGCTGTTACAGACATTGGGGGCACCCCTATATAGATTATCGGAAGGGTCTGTC
GAAACTATATGATCAAGTTCACATTAAGAAAGTAATAGATAAGTCCTACCAGGAGTGTTTAGCAAGTGAC
TTGGCCAGAAGGATCCTCAGATGGGGATTTGACAAGTACTCCAAATGGTATCTAGATTCGAGATTCCTTG
CCCGAGACCACCCCTTGACTCCTTATGTCAAGACCCAAACATGGCCACCCAAACATATAGTAGACTTGGT
GGGGGACACATGGCATAAGCTCCCGATCACGCAGATCTTTGAAATTCCTGAATCAATGGACCCGTCAGAG
ATACTGGATGACAAATCACATTCTTTCACCAGAACAAGGTTAGCTTCTTGGCTGTCAGAGAACCGAGGGG
GGCCTGTTCCTAGCGAGAAGGTCATTATCACGGCCCTGTCTAAGCCACCTGTCAATCCCCGAGAGTTTTT
GAAATCTATAGACCTCGGAGGATTGCCAGATGAGGATTTGATAATTGGCCTCAAACCAAAGGAACGGGAG
TTGAAGATCGAGGGCCGATTCTTTGCTCTAATGTCATGGAATCTAAGATTATATTTTGTCATCACCGAAA
AGCTCTTGGCCAACTACATTTTGCCACTTTTTGACGCACTGACTATGACAGACAACCTGAACAAGGTGTT
CAAAAAGTTGATCGACAGGGTCACCGGGCAAGGGCTTTTGGACTATTCTAGGGTCACATACGCATTTCAC
CTGGACTATGAGAAATGGAACAATCATCAAAGATTGGAGTCAACAGAGGATGTATTCTCTGTCCTAGATC
AGGTGTTTGGATTGAAGAGGGTGTTTTCTAGAACACACGAGTTTTTTCAGAAGTCCTGGATCTATTATTC
AGACAGATCAGACCTCATTGGGTTATGGGAGGACCAAATATATTGCTTGGATATGTCTAACGGCCCAACC
TGCTGGAATGGCCAAGATGGCGGGCTAGAGGGCTTGCGGCAGAAGGGCTGGAGTCTAGTCAGTTTATTAA
TGATAGATAGAGAATCTCAAACCAGGAACACAAGAACCAAGATACTAGCTCAAGGAGACAACCAGGTTCT
GTGTCCTACATACATGTTGTCACCGGGATTGTCTCAAGAGGGGCTTCTCTATGAGTTAGAGAGCATATCA
AGGAATGCACTCTCAATATACCGAGCTATCGAGGAAGGAGCATCTAAGCTGGGGCTGATCATCAAGAAGG
AAGAGACCATGTGTAGTTATGACTTTCTCATATATGGGAAGACCCCCTTATTTCGAGGCAACATATTGGT
GCCTGAATCCAAAAGATGGGCCCGAGTCTCTTGCATCTCTAACGACCAAATAGTCAACCTCGCCAATATA
ATGTCGACAGTATCCACCAATGCGCTGACAGTGGCACAACACTCTCAATCTCTGATCAAACCTATGAGGG
ATTTTCTGCTCATGTCAGTACAGGCAGTTTTCCACTACCTGTTGTTTAGCCCAATCCTAAAAGGCAGAGT
TTATAAGATTCTGAGTGCTGAAGGGGAGAGCTTTCTCCTAGCCATGTCGCGGATAATCTACCTAGATCCT
TCTTTGGGAGGGGTGTCTGGAATGTCTCTCGGGAGGTTCCATATACGTCAGTTCTCAGACCCTGTCTCTG
AAGGGTTGTCATTCTGGAGAGAGATCTGGTTAGGCTCTCATGAGTCCTGGATTCACGCGTTGTGTCAGGA
GGCCGGGAACCCCGATCTTGGAGAGAGAACACTCGAGAGCTTCACTCGCCTTTTAGAAGATCCTACTACC
TTAAATATCAAAGGAGGGGCCAGCCCTACCATTCTACTCAAGGATGCTATCAGAAAGGCTCTGTACGACG
AGGTGGACAAGGTGGAAAATTCAGAGTTTCGAGAGGCAATCCTGCTGTCCAAGACCCATAGAGATAACTT
TATACTCTTTTTAAAATCTGTTGAGCCTCTGTTCCCTCGATTTCTCAGTGAGCTCTTCAGTTCGTCTTTC
TTGGGAATACCGGAGTCAATCATTGGACTGATACAAAACTCCCGGACAATAAGAAGGCAGTTTAGAAAGA
GTCTCTCAAGAACTTTAGAAGAGTCCTTCTACAACTCAGAGATCCACGGGATTAATCGGATAACCCAGAC
ACCTCAAAGGGTCGGAAGGGTGTGGCCTTGCTCTTCAGAGAGGGCAGATCTACTTAGGGAGATCTCTTGG
GGGAGGAAAGTGGTAGGCACGACAGTTCCTCACCCTTCCGAGATGTTGGAGTTGTTTCCCAAATCCTCCA
TTTCCTGCACTTGTGGAGCAACAGGGGGAGGCAATCCTAGAGTCTCTGTATCAGTACTCCCGTCCTTCGA
TCAGTCATTTTTCTCACGGGGCCCCCTAAAGGGATACTTGGGCTCGTCCACCTCCATGTCAACCCAGCTA
TTCCATGCATGGGAAAAAGTCACTAATGTTCATGTGGTGAAAAGGGCTCTATCGTTAAAAGAATCTATAA
ACTGGTTCATCAATAGGAATTCCAATTTGGCTCAAACTCTAATTGGAAACATCATGTCTCTGACAGGCCC
TGATTTCCCTCTAGAAGAGGCCCCTGTTTTCAAACGGACAGGGTCAGCCTTGCATAGGTTCAAGTCTGCC
AGATACAGCGAAGGAGGGTATTCTTCTGTTTGCCCTAACCTTCTCTCCCATATCTCTGTTAGTACAGACA
CTATGTCTGATTTGACCCAAAACGGGAAGAACTATGATTTCATGTTTCAGCCATTGATGCTTTATGCGCA
AACATGGACATCGGAACTGGTACAGAGGGATACAAGACTTAGAGACTCCACGTTTCACTGGCACCTTCGG
TGCAACAGATGTGTGAGGCCCATTGATGATATAACACTGGAAACTTCTCAGATCTTCGAGTTCCCGGATG
TGTCAAAAAGGATATCCAGGATGGTTTCTGGAGCTGTCCCTCAATTTCAGAAGCTTCCTGATATCCGTCT
AAGACCAGGTGATTTTGAATCCCTAAGTGGTAGAGAAAAGTCTCGCCATATAGGGTCAGCTCAGGGGCTC
TTATACTCAATCTTAGTAGCAATTCACGACTCAGGATACAATGATGGGACCATCTTCCCTGTCAACATAT
ACGGCAAAGTTTCCCCCAGAGACTATTTGAGAGGGCTTGCAAGAGGGATCTTGATAGGGTCCTCGATTTG
CTTCTTGACACGAATGACAAATATTAACATTAACAGACCTCTTGAATTGATCTCAGGGGTAATTTCCTAT
ATTCTCCTGAGGCTGGATAATCATCCCTCTCTGTATATAATGCTTAGAGAACCGTCTCTTAGAGGAGAAA
TATTCTCTATCCCTCAGAAAATCCCCGCCGCTTACCCAACCACTATGAGAGAAGGCAACAGATCGATTTT
GTGTTACCTCCAACACGTGCTACGCTATGAGCGAGAGGCAATCACGGCGTCCCCGGAGAATGACTGGCTG
TGGATCTTCTCAGACTTCAGAAGTGTGAAAATGACGTACTTGACCCTCATTACCTACCAGTCTCACCTCC
TACTCCAGAGGGTTGAGAGAAACTTGTCTAAGAGTATGAGAGCTACTCTGCGACAAATGAGTTCCTTAAT
GAGGCAAGTGCTGGGTGGGCACGGAGAAGATACCTTGGAGTCAGACGATGACATTCAACGATTACTAAAA
GACTCTTTGCGAAAGACAAGGTGGGTGGATCAAGAGGTGCGCCATGCAGCTAGAACCATGAATGGAGATT
ACAGCCCCGACAAGAAAGTATCCCACAAGGCAGGATGTTCAGAATGGGTCTGCTCTGCTCAACAGATTGC
CGTCTCCACCTCAGCCAACCCGGCCCCTGTCTCAGAGCTTGACATTAGGGCCCTCTCTAAGAGGTTTCAA
AACCCCTTGATCTCGGGCCTGAGAGTGGTTCAGTGGGCAACCGGTGCCCATTATAAGCTTAAGCCTATTC
TAGATGATCTAAATGTTTTCCCATCTCTCTGTCTTGTAATTGGAGACGGGTCAGGGGGAATATCAAGGGC
AGTTCTCAACATGTTTCCAGATTCTAAGCTTGTGTTCAACAGCCTATTGGAGGTGAATGATCTGATGGCT
TCCGGAACACATCCACTGCCTCCTTCAGCAATCATGAGTGGAGGAGATGACATCATCTCCAGAGTGATAG
ACTTTGACTCAATATGGGAGAAACCGTCCGACCTGAGGAACTCGGCCACCTGGAGATACTTCCAGTCGGT
TCAAAAACAGGTCAACATGTCGTATGACCTCATTATTTGTGATGCAGAAGTTACTGATATTGCATCTATC
AACCGGATAACTCTGTTGATGTCTGATTTCGCATTGTCTATAGATGGACCACTTTATCTGGTCTTCAAAA
CTTACGGGACTATGCTAGTAAACCCGGACTATAAAGCTATTCAACATCTGTCAAGAGCGTTCCCTTCGGT
CACAGGGTTTGTAACCCAAGTAACTTCATCCTTTTCTTCTGAGCTATACCTCCGGTTCTCTAAACGAGGA
AAGTTTTTCAGGGACGCCGAGTACTTGACCTCTTCCACCCTTCGAGAGATGAGCCTTGTGTTGTTCAATT
GCAGCAGCCCCAAAAGTGAGATGCAGAGAGCTCGTTCCTTAAACTATCAAGACCTGGTAAGGGGATTTCC
TGAAGAGATCATATCAAATCCTTACAACGAAATGATCATAACTCTGATTGACAATGATGTAGAGTCCTTC
CTAGTCCACAAGATGGTGGATGATCTTGAGCTACAGAGGGGAACTCTGTCTAAAGTGGCTATCATTATAT
CCATCATGATCGTTTTTTCCAATAGAGTCTTCAACATTTCCAAACCTTTGACTGACCCCTTGTTCTACCC
CCCATCTGATCCTAAAATCCTGAGGCACTTCAACATATGTTGCAGTACTATGATGTATCTATCTACCGCT
TTAGGCGACGTCCCTAACTTCGCAAGACTTCATGACCTGTATAACAGACCTATAACTTGTTACTTCAGAA
AACAAGTTATTCGAGGGAATATTTATCTATCTTGGAGTTGGTCCGATGATACCCCAGTGTTCAAGAGAGT
AGCCTGTAATTCTAGCTTGAGTCTGTCATCTCACTGGATCAGGTTGATCTACAAGATAGTGAAGACTACC
AGACTCATTGGCAGCATAAAAGACCTATCAGGAGAGGTAGAACGACATCTTCATGGGTATAACAGATGGA
TCACCCTCGAGGATATCCGATCTAGATCATCCCTACTAGATTACAGTTGTTTGTAAGCCGGATATTACCG
AAAGCCTGTGCATGCTAAAATTCTTGTATGATGCATCTTGAAAAAAACAAGATCTTGAATCCGGACCTCT
GGTTGTTTGATTGTTTTTTCCATCTTTATTGTTTTTTTGTTAAGCGTGGGTCGGCATGGCATCTCCACCT
CCTCGCGGTCCGACCTGGGCATCCGAAGGAGGACGCACGTCCACTCGGATGGCTAAGGGAGGGCGGGGAT
CCGGCTGCTAACAAAGCCCGAAAGGAAGCTGAGTTGGCTGCTGCCACCGCTGAGCAATAACTAGCATAAC
CCCTTGGGGCCTCTAAACGGGTCTTGAGGGGTTTTTTGCTGAAAGTCGCGCTTGGCGTAATCATGGTCAT
AGCTGTTTCCTGTGTGAAATTGTTATCCGCTCACAATTCCACACAACATACGAGCCGGAAGCATAAAGTG
TAAAGCCTGGGGTGCCTAATGAGTGAGCTAACTCACATTAATTGCGTTGCGCTCACTGCCCGCTTTCCAG
TCGGGAAACCTGTCGTGCCAGCTGCATTAATGAATCGGCCAACGCGCGGGGAGAGGCGGTTTGCGTATTG
GGCGCTCTTCCGCTTCCTCGCTCACTGACTCGCTGCGCTCGGTCGTTCGGCTGCGGCGAGCGGTATCAGC
TCACTCAAAGGCGGTAATACGGTTATCCACAGAATCAGGGGATAACGCAGGAAAGAACATGTGAGCAAAA
GGCCAGCAAAAGGCCAGGAACCGTAAAAAGGCCGCGTTGCTGGCGTTTTTCCATAGGCTCCGCCCCCCTG
ACGAGCATCACAAAAATCGACGCTCAAGTCAGAGGTGGCGAAACCCGACAGGACTATAAAGATACCAGGC
GTTTCCCCCTGGAAGCTCCCTCGTGCGCTCTCCTGTTCCGACCCTGCCGCTTACCGGATACCTGTCCGCC
TTTCTCCCTTCGGGAAGCGTGGCGCTTTCTCATAGCTCACGCTGTAGGTATCTCAGTTCGGTGTAGGTCG
TTCGCTCCAAGCTGGGCTGTGTGCACGAACCCCCCGTTCAGCCCGACCGCTGCGCCTTATCCGGTAACTA
TCGTCTTGAGTCCAACCCGGTAAGACACGACTTATCGCCACTGGCAGCAGCCACTGGTAACAGGATTAGC
AGAGCGAGGTATGTAGGCGGTGCTACAGAGTTCTTGAAGTGGTGGCCTAACTACGGCTACACTAGAAGAA
CAGTATTTGGTATCTGCGCTCTGCTGAAGCCAGTTACCTTCGGAAAAAGAGTTGGTAGCTCTTGATCCGG
CAAACAAACCACCGCTGGTAGCGGTGGTTTTTTTGTTTGCAAGCAGCAGATTACGCGCAGAAAAAAAGGA
TCTCAAGAAGATCCTTTGATCTTTTCTACGGGGTCTGACGCTCAGTGGAACGAAAACTCACGTTAAGGGA
TTTTGGTCATGAGATTATCAAAAAGGATCTTCACCTAGATCCTTTTAAATTAAAAATGAAGTTTTAAATC
AATCTAAAGTATATATGAGTAAACTTGGTCTGACAGTTACCAATGCTTAATCAGTGAGGCACCTATCTCA
GCGATCTGTCTATTTCGTTCATCCATAGTTGCCTGACTCCCCGTCGTGTAGATAACTACGATACGGGAGG
GCTTACCATCTGGCCCCAGTGCTGCAATGATACCGCGAGACCCACCCTTGGAGGCTCCAGATTTATCAGC
AATAAACCAGCCAGCCGGAAGGGCCGAGCGCAGAAGTGGTCCTGCAACTTTATCCGCCTCCATCCAGTCT
ATTAATTGTTGCCGGGAAGCTAGAGTAAGTAGTTCGCCAGTTAATAGTTTGCGCAACGTTGTTGCCATTG
CTACAGGCATCGTGGTGTCACGCTCGTCGTTTGGTATGGCTTCATTCAGCTCCGGTTCCCAACGATCAAG
GCGAGTTACATGATCCCCCATGTTGTGCAAAAAAGCGGTTAGCTCCTTCGGTCCTCCGATCGTTGTCAGA
AGTAAGTTGGCCGCAGTGTTATCACTCATGGTTATGGCAGCACTGCATAATTCTCTTACTGTCATGCCAT
CCGTAAGATGCTTTTCTGTGACTGGTGAGTACTCAACCAAGTCATTCTGAGAATAGTGTATGCGGCGACC
GAGTTGCTCTTGCCCGGCGTCAATACGGGATAATACCGCGCCACATAGCAGAACTTTAAAAGTGCTCATC
ATTGGAAAACGTTCTTCGGGGCGAAAACTCTCAAGGATCTTACCGCTGTTGAGATCCAGTTCGATGTAAC
CCACTCGTGCACCCAACTGATCTTCAGCATCTTTTACTTTCACCAGCGTTTCTGGGTGAGCAAAAACAGG
AAGGCAAAATGCCGCAAAAAAGGGAATAAGGGCGACACGGAAATGTTGAATACTCATACTCTTCCTTTTT
CAATATTATTGAAGCATTTATCAGGGTTATTGTCTCATGAGCGGATACATATTTGAATGTATTTAGAAAA
ATAAACAAATAGGGGTTCCGCGCACATTTCCCCGAAAAGTGCCACCTG
[124 nt withheld, positions 15309-15432]
C
[91 nt withheld, positions 15434-15524]
A
[49 nt withheld, positions 15526-15574]
CCTTTGACGTTGGAGTCCACGTTCTTT
[37 nt withheld, positions 15602-15638]
ACCCTATCTCGGTCTATTCTTTTGATTTATAAGGGATTTTGCCGATTTCGGCCTATTGGTTAAAAAAATG
AGCTGATTTAACAAAAATTTAACGCGAATTTTAACAAAATATTAACGCTTACAATTTCCATTCGCCATTC
AGGCTGCGCAACTGTTGGGAAGGGCGATCGGTGCGGGCCTCTTCGCTATTACGCCAGCTGGCGAAAGGGG
GATGTGCTGCAAGGCGATTAAGTTGGGTAACGCCAGGGTTTTCCCAGTCACGACGTTGTAAAACGACGGC
CAGTGAGCGCGCCTAGTTATTAATAGTAATCAATTACGGGGTCATTAGTTCATAGCCCATATATGGAGTT
CCGCGTTACATAACTTACGGTAAATGGCCCGCCTGGCTGACCGCCCAACGACCCCCGCCCATTGACGTCA
ATAATGACGTATGTTCCCATAGTAACGCCAATAGGGACTTTCCATTGACGTCAATGGGTGGAGTATTTAC
GGTAAACTGCCCACTTGGCAGTACATCAAGTGTATCATATGCCAAGTACGCCCCCTATTGACGTCAATGA
CGGTAAATGGCCCGCCTGGCATTATGCCCAGTACATGACCTTATGGGACTTTCCTACTTGGCAGTACATC
TACGTATTAGTCATCGCTATTACCATGGTGATGCGGTTTTGGCAGTACATCAATGGGCGTGGATAGCGGT
TTGACTCACGGGGATTTCCAAGTCTCCACCCCATTGACGTCAATGGGAGTTTGTTTTGGCACCAAAATCA
ACGGGACTTTCCAAAATGTCGTAACAACTCCGCCCCATTGACGCAAATGGGCGGTAGGCGTGTACGGTGG
GAGGTCTATATAAGCAGAGCTCTCTGGCTAACTAGAGAACCCACTGCTTACTGGCTTATCGAAATTAATA
CGACTCACTATAGGGAGACCCAAGCTGGCTAGATTAAGCGTCTGATGAGTCCGTGAGGACGAAACCCGGC
GTACCGGGTC
Features (pLannotate 1.2.2; 27 found; start..end, strand, type, name):
     71..1420    +  CDS            N: NCAP_RABVH - Experimental evidence at protein level: Swiss-Prot protein existence level 1. Encapsidates the genome in a ratio of one protein N per nine ribonucleotides, protecting it from nucleases. If expressed without protein P it binds non-specifically RNA and therefore can bind it's own mRNA. Interaction with protein P abolishes any non-specific RNA binding, and prevents phosphorylation. The soluble N-P complex encapsidates specifically the genomic RNA, with protein N protecting the genome like a pearl necklace. The encapsidated genomic RNA is termed the nucleocapsid (NC) and serves as tem
   1514..2404    +  CDS            P: PHOSP_RABVC - Experimental evidence at protein level: Swiss-Prot protein existence level 1. Non catalytic polymerase cofactor and regulatory protein that plays a role in viral transcription and replication. Stabilizes the RNA polymerase L to the N-RNA template and binds the soluble protein N, preventing it from encapsidating non-genomic RNA. Also inhibits host IFN-alpha and IFN-beta signaling by binding and retaining phosphorylated STAT1 in the cytoplasm or by inhibiting the DNA binding of STAT1 in the nucleus. Might be involved, through interaction with host dynein, in intracellular microtubu
   2496..3101    +  CDS            M: MATRX_RABVH - Experimental evidence at protein level: Swiss-Prot protein existence level 1. Plays a major role in assembly, budding and uncoating of virion after membrane fusion. Completely covers the ribonucleoprotein coil and keep it in condensed bullet-shaped form. Inhibits viral transcription and stimulates replication. Plays a major role in early induction of TRAIL-mediated apoptosis in infected neurons. From Rabies virus (strain HEP-Flury) (RABV).
   3325..4041    +  CDS            EGFP: EGFP is a basic (constitutively fluorescent) green fluorescent protein published in 1996, derived from Aequorea victoria. It is reported to be a rapidly-maturing weak dimer with moderate acid sensitivity.
   4054..4074    +  CDS            SV40 NLS: nuclear localization signal of SV40 (simian virus 40) large T antigen
   4078..4098    +  CDS            SV40 NLS: nuclear localization signal of SV40 (simian virus 40) large T antigen
   4102..4122    +  CDS            SV40 NLS: nuclear localization signal of SV40 (simian virus 40) large T antigen
   4227..5147    +  CDS            Syp: SYPH_RAT - Experimental evidence at protein level: Swiss-Prot protein existence level 1. Possibly involved in structural functions as organizing other membrane components or in targeting the vesicles to the plasma membrane. Involved in the regulation of short-term and long-term synaptic plasticity (By similarity). From Rattus norvegicus (Rat).
   5163..5882    +  CDS            EGFP: the original enhanced GFP (Yang et al., 1996) mammalian codon-optimized
   6413..12793   +  CDS            L: L_RABVH - Experimental evidence at protein level: Swiss-Prot protein existence level 1. RNA-directed RNA polymerase that catalyzes the replication of viral genomic RNA. The template is composed of the viral RNA tightly encapsidated by the nucleoprotein (N). The replicase mode is dependent on intracellular N protein concentration. In this mode, the polymerase replicates the whole viral genome without recognizing transcriptional signals, and the replicated genome is not caped or polyadenylated. From Rabies virus (strain HEP-Flury) (RABV).
  12925..13017   +  ncRNA          HDV ribozyme: Accession: RF00094 - Hepatitis delta virus ribozyme
  13024..13073   +  CDS            SET1 (fragment): solubility-enhancement tag derived from T7 phage gene 10B
  13081..13128   +  terminator     T7 terminator: transcription terminator for bacteriophage T7 RNA polymerase
  13178..13200   -  protein_bind   lac operator (fragment): The lac repressor binds to the lac operator to inhibit transcription in E. coli. This inhibition can be relieved by adding lactose or isopropyl-β-D-thiogalactopyranoside (IPTG). lac repressor encoded by lacI
  13204..13234   -  promoter       lac promoter: promoter for the E. coli lac operon
  13249..13270   -  protein_bind   CAP binding site: CAP binding activates transcription in the presence of cAMP. E. coli catabolite activator protein
  13283..13375   -  CDS            lacI (fragment): lac repressor; lacI; The lac repressor binds to the lac operator to inhibit transcription in E. coli. This inhibition can be relieved by adding lactose or isopropyl-β-D-thiogalactopyranoside (IPTG).
  13558..14146   -  rep_origin     ori: high-copy-number ColE1/pMB1/pBR322/pUC origin of replication
  14317..15177   -  CDS            AmpR: β-lactamase; bla; confers resistance to ampicillin, carbenicillin, and related antibiotics
  15178..15282   -  promoter       AmpR promoter: bla
  15309..15667   +  rep_origin     f1 ori (sequence partly withheld): f1 bacteriophage origin of replication; arrow indicates direction of (+) strand synthesis
  15769..15924   -  CDS            lacZα (fragment): LacZα fragment of β-galactosidase; lacZ fragment
  15992..16295   +  enhancer       CMV enhancer: human cytomegalovirus immediate early enhancer
  16296..16499   +  promoter       CMV promoter: human cytomegalovirus (CMV) immediate early promoter
  16495..16528   +  LTR            5' LTR (truncated) (fragment): truncated 5' long terminal repeat (LTR) from HIV-1
  16544..16562   +  promoter       T7 promoter: promoter for bacteriophage T7 RNA polymerase
  16588..16613   +  misc_RNA       sTRSV HHRz (fragment): hammerhead ribozyme from the tobacco ringspot virus satellite RNA (Khvorova et al., 2003)
