[The description below was written by a language model from this plasmid's Addgene catalogue record and pLannotate feature annotations shown in this document.]
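Description:
CVS-N2c-nl.EGFP-SypGFP is a full-length cDNA genome plasmid for a glycoprotein-deleted rabies virus of the CVS-N2c strain, used to rescue and produce RVdG-CVS-N2c vectors for cell-type-specific trans-synaptic retrograde labeling. The 16.6 kb plasmid is maintained in E. coli under ampicillin selection (AmpR with its bla promoter). It carries a ColE1/pUC-type origin, although the catalogue lists it as low copy, and also an f1 origin. Short lac, lacZα, lacI and HIV LTR annotations appear to be backbone remnants or incidental matches with no evident role.

The viral genome is laid out in the native gene order, with N, P and M followed by the transgene cassette in the position normally occupied by G, and then the L polymerase gene. The roughly 2.6 kb insert contains two separate reading frames. The first is EGFP followed by three tandem SV40 nuclear localization signals. The second is rat synaptophysin followed closely by a second EGFP, consistent with a fusion. The gap between them suggests they are expressed as separate viral transcription units, though the record does not annotate the intergenic signals. Infected neurons should therefore show green nuclei for cell identification and counting, along with labeling of presynaptic vesicle-rich terminals.

A CMV enhancer/promoter and a T7 promoter lie upstream of the genome, so the transcript can be launched by host RNA polymerase II or by T7 polymerase. A hammerhead ribozyme at the 5′ end and an HDV ribozyme at the 3′ end, followed by a T7 terminator, trim this transcript to exact viral termini. Because G is absent, infectious particles form only when glycoprotein is supplied in trans, which limits spread to complemented starter cells and their direct presynaptic partners.
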