Addgene plasmid #172380: CVS-N2c-nl.EGFP-SypGFP
Purpose: Production of RVdG-CVS-N2c viral vectors for cell-type specific trans-synaptic retrograde labeling.
Depositing lab: Yoav Ben-Simon & Peter Jonas. Depositing organization: Institute of Science and Technology Austria (I.S.T. Austria). Publication: Fast, high-throughput production of improved rabies viral vectors for specific, efficient and versatile transsynaptic retrograde labeling. Sumser A, Joesch M, Jonas P, Ben-Simon Y. Elife. 2022 Aug 30;11:e79848. doi: 10.7554/eLife.79848. PubMed 36040301.
Backbone
  Vector backbone: Rabies CVS N2c(deltaG)
  Backbone manufacturer: Matthias J. Schnell, Thomas Jefferson University
  Backbone size w/o insert (bp): 14070
  Vector type: Neurotropic virus
Growth in bacteria
  Bacterial resistance: Ampicillin, 100 μg/mL
  Growth temperature: 37°C
  Growth strain: NEB Stable
  Copy number: Low Copy
Gene/Insert
  Gene/Insert name: nuclear-localized EGFP + SypEGFP
  Species: Other
  Insert size (bp): 2558
  Cloning method: Restriction Enzyme; 5′ cloning site XmaI (destroyed during cloning); 3′ cloning site NheI (not destroyed)
  Sequencing primers: 5′ GGAGGTTATCCTCGGGACTGGAATCG; 3′ GCCTCTTGGATGTGAAAAAAACTATTAACATCCCTC
Terms and licenses: Academic/Nonprofit Terms; Industry Terms: Not Available to Industry
Depositor comments: Please visit https://doi.org/10.1101/2021.12.23.474014 for bioRxiv preprint.
How to cite: CVS-N2c-nl.EGFP-SypGFP was a gift from Yoav Ben-Simon & Peter Jonas (Addgene plasmid # 172380 ; http://n2t.net/addgene:172380 ; RRID:Addgene_172380)
